>Addgene plasmid #30741 | pCS2-F3-GCT | depositor partial sequence | sequence record 44766 | Author sequence
GGTACCCGCCCATATGCTTGCCCTGTCGAGTCCTGTGACCGCCGCTTCAGTCAGTCTGGTGACCTGACCC
GTCACATCCGGATTCACACAGGCCAGAAGCCCTTCCAGTGTCGCATCTGCATGAGGAACTTCAGCCAGTC
TGGTGACCTCACCCGCCACATCCGCACCCACACAGGCGAGAAGCCTTTTGCATGCGACATCTGCGGCAGG
AAGTTCGCGCACCGGCAGAGCCTGACACGGCACACCAAGATCCACACAGGTGGATCC
