>Addgene plasmid #30741 | pCS2-F3-GCT | addgene partial sequence | sequence record 44774 | SP6 5'-ATTTAGGTGACACTATAG-3'
TGCCCCATGGCTCCAAAGAAGAAGCGTAAGGTAGACTACAAAGACCATGACGGTGATTATAAAGATCATG
ACATCGATTACAAGGATGACGATGACAAGGGTACCCGCCCATATGCTTGCCCTGTCGAGTCCTGTGACCG
CCGCTTCAGTCAGTCTGGTGACCTGACCCGTCACATCCGGATTCACACAGGCCAGAAGCCCTTCCAGTGT
CGCATCTGCATGAGGAACTTCAGCCAGTCTGGTGACCTCACCCGCCACATCCGCACCCACACAGGCGAGA
AGCCTTTTGCATGCGACATCTGCGGCAGGAAGTTCGCGCACCGGCAGAGCCTGACACGGCACACCAAGAT
CCACACAGGTGGATCCCAACTAGTCAAAAGTGAACTGGAGGAGAAGAAATCTGAACTTCGTCATAAATTG
AAATATGTGCCTCATGAATATATTGAATTAATTGAAATTGCCAGAAATTCCACTCAGGATAGAATTCTTG
AAATGAAGGTAATGGAATTTTTTATGAAAGTTTATGGATATAGAGGTAAACATTTGGGTGGATCAAGGAA
ACCGGACGGAGCAATTTATACTGTCGGATCTCCTATTGATTACGGTGTGATCGTGGATACTAAAGCTTAT
AGCGGAGGTTATAATCTGCCAATTGGCCAAGCAGATGAAATGCAAGACTATGTCGAAGAAAATCAAACAC
GAAACAAACATATCAACCCTAATGAATGGTGGAAAGTCTATCCATCTTCTGTAACGGAATTTAAGTTTTT
ATTTGTGAGTGGTCACTTTAAAGGAAACTACAAAGCTCAGCTTACACGATTAAATCATATCACTAATTGT
AATGGAGCTGTTCTTAGTGTAGAAAGAGCTTTTAATTGGTGGAGAAATGATTAA
