[The description below was written by a language model from this plasmid's Addgene catalogue record.]
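Description:
pCS2-F3-GCT is a modified pCS2 plasmid catalogued as an mRNA production vector, with a backbone of about 6.1 kb. It is maintained as a high-copy plasmid in E. coli under ampicillin selection. The record does not list the origin of replication or the promoter elements. However, SP6 is given as the 5′ sequencing primer, which fits the usual pCS2 layout in which an SP6 promoter upstream of the cloning region drives in vitro transcription of the insert. No feature table accompanies the entry, so the nature of the backbone modifications cannot be determined from the record.

The insert, "F3 GCT", is a short 267 bp fragment cloned between KpnI and BamHI sites, both of which are retained, and it carries an N-terminal FLAG epitope tag. From its name and the associated work on modularly assembled zinc-finger nucleases in zebrafish, it most likely encodes a zinc-finger module for the finger 3 position that recognises the DNA triplet GCT, although the record does not say this explicitly. The intact flanking restriction sites would allow the fragment to be excised or exchanged, consistent with a role as one member of an archive of finger modules that are combined into multi-finger arrays targeting chosen genomic sequences. Whether the modified backbone also supplies a nuclease domain or a nuclear localisation signal is not recorded. In the context of the associated study, constructs of this type support the assembly of zinc-finger nucleases whose mRNA can be synthesised in vitro for targeted gene disruption in zebrafish.
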