Addgene plasmid #30741: pCS2-F3-GCT
Depositing lab: Nathan Lawson & Scot Wolfe. Depositing organization: University of Massachusetts, Worcester. Publication: Evaluation and application of modularly assembled zinc-finger nucleases in zebrafish. Zhu C, Smith T, McNulty J, Rayla AL, Lakshmanan A, Siekmann AF, Buffardi M, Meng X, Shin J, Padmanabhan A, Cifuentes D, Giraldez AJ, Look AT, Epstein JA, Lawson ND, Wolfe SA. Development. 2011 Oct;138(20):4555-64. 10.1242/dev.066779 PubMed 21937602.
Backbone
  Vector backbone: pCS2 (modified)
  Backbone size w/o insert (bp): 6141
  Vector type: mRNA production
Growth in bacteria
  Bacterial resistance: Ampicillin, 100 μg/mL
  Growth temperature: 37°C
  Growth strain: DH5alpha
  Growth instructions: XL1Blue
  Copy number: High Copy
Gene/Insert
  Gene/Insert name: F3 GCT
  Insert size (bp): 267
  Tag / fusion protein: FLAG tag (N terminal on insert)
  Cloning method: Restriction Enzyme; 5′ cloning site KpnI (not destroyed); 3′ cloning site BamHI (not destroyed)
  Sequencing primers: 5′ SP6; 3′ attaaccctcactaaaggga
Terms and licenses: Academic/Nonprofit Terms; Industry Terms: Not Available to Industry
How to cite: pCS2-F3-GCT was a gift from Nathan Lawson & Scot Wolfe (Addgene plasmid # 30741 ; http://n2t.net/addgene:30741 ; RRID:Addgene_30741)
